Addgene plasmid #184656: pLPC-FLAG.Mm.EPC1.delta.EPcC
Purpose: Retroviral expression of mouse EPC1 delta EPcC
Depositing lab: Agnel Sfeir. Depositing organization: Memorial Sloan-Kettering Cancer Center. Publication: Rap1 regulates TIP60 function during fate transition between two-cell-like and pluripotent states. Barry RM, Sacco O, Mameri A, Stojaspal M, Kartsonis W, Shah P, De Ioannes P, Hofr C, Cote J, Sfeir A. Genes Dev. 2022 Feb 24. pii: gad.349039.121. doi: 10.1101/gad.349039.121. PubMed 35210222.
Backbone
  Vector backbone: pLPC
  Backbone size w/o insert (bp): 5701
  Total vector size (bp): 7243
  Vector type: Mammalian Expression, Retroviral
  Selectable markers: Puromycin
Growth in bacteria
  Bacterial resistance: Ampicillin, 100 μg/mL
  Growth temperature: 37°C
  Growth strain: NEB Stable
  Copy number: Unknown
Gene/Insert
  Gene/Insert name: Epc1
  Species: M. musculus (mouse)
  Mutation: Epc1 delta EPCc.QT
  Entrez Gene: Epc1 (a.k.a. 2400007E14Rik, 5730566F07Rik, A930032N02Rik, mir-1893)
  Promoter: CMV
  Tag / fusion protein: FLAG (N terminal on backbone)
  Cloning method: Restriction Enzyme; 5′ cloning site BamHI (unknown if destroyed); 3′ cloning site EcoRI (unknown if destroyed)
  Sequencing primers: 5′ GGATCCAGTAAACTGTCGTTTCGG; 3′ AAGCTAGCTTGCCAAACCTACAGG
Terms and licenses: Academic/Nonprofit Terms; Industry Terms: Not Available to Industry
Depositor comments: Please visit https://www.biorxiv.org/content/10.1101/2021.11.02.467017v1 for bioRxiv preprint.
How to cite: pLPC-FLAG.Mm.EPC1.delta.EPcC was a gift from Agnel Sfeir (Addgene plasmid # 184656 ; http://n2t.net/addgene:184656 ; RRID:Addgene_184656)
