[The description below was written by a language model from this plasmid's Addgene catalogue record and pLannotate feature annotations shown in this document.]
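Description:
pLPC-FLAG.Mm.EPC1.delta.EPcC is a 7.2 kb gammaretroviral expression plasmid built on the pLPC backbone for delivering a truncated, FLAG-tagged mouse EPC1 into mammalian cells. In bacteria it is maintained through a high-copy ColE1/pUC-type origin and selected with ampicillin via the β-lactamase gene and its native promoter. The retroviral unit is bounded by Moloney murine leukemia virus long terminal repeats and carries a packaging signal (annotated as an MESV Ψ fragment) followed by a truncated gag segment lacking its start codon. Together these elements allow the transcript to be packaged into virions when the viral proteins are supplied in trans by a packaging cell line.

Within the provirus, a puromycin N-acetyltransferase gene lies directly downstream of the Ψ/gag region. No separate promoter is annotated for it, so it is presumably expressed from the 5′ LTR, and it allows selection of transduced cells with puromycin. An internal human CMV immediate-early enhancer and promoter then drive the payload. This consists of a short FLAG epitope supplied by the backbone (detected as a fragment of 3xFLAG), fused to the N terminus of an Epc1 coding fragment of about 1.6 kb that was cloned between BamHI and EcoRI sites. A T7 promoter sits between the CMV promoter and the tag.

EPC1 is a component of the NuA4/TIP60 histone acetyltransferase complex. The recorded mutation, "delta EPCc.QT", indicates that the EPcC region has been deleted, although the record does not give the exact residue boundaries. The construct is intended for stable retroviral expression of this deletion mutant, and the associated study concerns the regulation of TIP60 function by Rap1. The short HIV-1 LTR, bom and lacI fragment annotations are probably incidental sequence matches rather than functional elements.
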