Features (pLannotate 1.2.2; 17 found; start..end, strand, type, name):
    182..770     -  rep_origin     ori: high-copy-number ColE1/pMB1/pBR322/pUC origin of replication
    930..1790    -  CDS            AmpR: β-lactamase; bla; confers resistance to ampicillin, carbenicillin, and related antibiotics
   1791..1895    -  promoter       AmpR promoter: bla
   1926..2395    +  LTR            LTR: long terminal repeat from Moloney murine leukemia virus
   2519..2793    +  misc_feature   MESV Ψ (fragment): packaging signal of murine embryonic stem cell virus
   2860..3276    +  CDS            gag (truncated): truncated Moloney murine leukemia virus (MMLV) gag gene lacking the start codon
   3294..3893    +  CDS            PuroR: puromycin N-acetyltransferase; pac from Streptomyces alboniger; confers resistance to puromycin
   3966..4018    -  misc_feature   bom (fragment): basis of mobility region from pBR322
   4173..4552    +  enhancer       CMV enhancer: human cytomegalovirus immediate early enhancer
   4553..4756    +  promoter       CMV promoter: human cytomegalovirus (CMV) immediate early promoter
   4752..4785    +  LTR            5' LTR (truncated) (fragment): truncated 5' long terminal repeat (LTR) from HIV-1
   4801..4819    +  promoter       T7 promoter: promoter for bacteriophage T7 RNA polymerase
   4859..4883    +  CDS            3xFLAG (fragment): three tandem FLAG® epitope tags
   4890..6467    +  CDS            Epc1 (fragment): EPC1_MOUSE - Experimental evidence at protein level: Swiss-Prot protein existence level 1. Component of the NuA4 histone acetyltransferase (HAT) complex which is involved in transcriptional activation of select genes principally by acetylation of nucleosomal histones H4 and H2A. This modification may both alter nucleosome - DNA interactions and promote interaction of the modified histones with other proteins which positively regulate transcription. This complex may be required for the activation of transcriptional programs associated with oncogene and proto-oncogene mediated growth induction,
   6533..6654    +  LTR            3' LTR (ΔU3) (fragment): self-inactivating 3' long terminal repeat (LTR) from Moloney murine leukemia virus
   6655..7124    +  LTR            LTR: long terminal repeat from Moloney murine leukemia virus
   7190..7242    -  CDS            lacI (fragment): lac repressor; lacI; The lac repressor binds to the lac operator to inhibit transcription in E. coli. This inhibition can be relieved by adding lactose or isopropyl-β-D-thiogalactopyranoside (IPTG).
>Addgene plasmid #184656 | pLPC-FLAG.Mm.EPC1.delta.EPcC | addgene full sequence | sequence record 362565 | Addgene NGS Result
CTTCCGCTTCCTCGCTCACTGACTCGCTGCGCTCGGTCGTTCGGCTGCGGCGAGCGGTATCAGCTCACTC
AAAGGCGGTAATACGGTTATCCACAGAATCAGGGGATAACGCAGGAAAGAACATGTGAGCAAAAGGCCAG
CAAAAGGCCAGGAACCGTAAAAAGGCCGCGTTGCTGGCGTTTTTCCATAGGCTCCGCCCCCCTGACGAGC
ATCACAAAAATCGACGCTCAAGTCAGAGGTGGCGAAACCCGACAGGACTATAAAGATACCAGGCGTTTCC
CCCTGGAAGCTCCCTCGTGCGCTCTCCTGTTCCGACCCTGCCGCTTACCGGATACCTGTCCGCCTTTCTC
CCTTCGGGAAGCGTGGCGCTTTCTCATAGCTCACGCTGTAGGTATCTCAGTTCGGTGTAGGTCGTTCGCT
CCAAGCTGGGCTGTGTGCACGAACCCCCCGTTCAGCCCGACCGCTGCGCCTTATCCGGTAACTATCGTCT
TGAGTCCAACCCGGTAAGACACGACTTATCGCCACTGGCAGCAGCCACTGGTAACAGGATTAGCAGAGCG
AGGTATGTAGGCGGTGCTACAGAGTTCTTGAAGTGGTGGCCTAACTACGGCTACACTAGAAGAACAGTAT
TTGGTATCTGCGCTCTGCTGAAGCCAGTTACCTTCGGAAAAAGAGTTGGTAGCTCTTGATCCGGCAAACA
AACCACCGCTGGTAGCGGTGGTTTTTTTGTTTGCAAGCAGCAGATTACGCGCAGAAAAAAAGGATCTCAA
GAAGATCCTTTGATCTTTTCTACGGGGTCTGACGCTCAGTGGAACGAAAACTCACGTTAAGGGATTTTGG
TCATGAGATTATCAAAAAGGATCTTCACCTAGATCCTTTTGCGGCCGCAAATCAATCTAAAGTATATATG
AGTAAACTTGGTCTGACAGTTACCAATGCTTAATCAGTGAGGCACCTATCTCAGCGATCTGTCTATTTCG
TTCATCCATAGTTGCCTGACTCCCCGTCGTGTAGATAACTACGATACGGGAGGGCTTACCATCTGGCCCC
AGTGCTGCAATGATACCGCGAGACCCACGCTCACCGGCTCCAGATTTATCAGCAATAAACCAGCCAGCCG
GAAGGGCCGAGCGCAGAAGTGGTCCTGCAACTTTATCCGCCTCCATCCAGTCTATTAATTGTTGCCGGGA
AGCTAGAGTAAGTAGTTCGCCAGTTAATAGTTTGCGCAACGTTGTTGCCATTGCTACAGGCATCGTGGTG
TCACGCTCGTCGTTTGGTATGGCTTCATTCAGCTCCGGTTCCCAACGATCAAGGCGAGTTACATGATCCC
CCATGTTGTGCAAAAAAGCGGTTAGCTCCTTCGGTCCTCCGATCGTTGTCAGAAGTAAGTTGGCCGCAGT
GTTATCACTCATGGTTATGGCAGCACTGCATAATTCTCTTACTGTCATGCCATCCGTAAGATGCTTTTCT
GTGACTGGTGAGTACTCAACCAAGTCATTCTGAGAATAGTGTATGCGGCGACCGAGTTGCTCTTGCCCGG
CGTCAATACGGGATAATACCGCGCCACATAGCAGAACTTTAAAAGTGCTCATCATTGGAAAACGTTCTTC
GGGGCGAAAACTCTCAAGGATCTTACCGCTGTTGAGATCCAGTTCGATGTAACCCACTCGTGCACCCAAC
TGATCTTCAGCATCTTTTACTTTCACCAGCGTTTCTGGGTGAGCAAAAACAGGAAGGCAAAATGCCGCAA
AAAAGGGAATAAGGGCGACACGGAAATGTTGAATACTCATACTCTTCCTTTTTCAATATTATTGAAGCAT
TTATCAGGGTTATTGTCTCATGAGCGGATACATATTTGAATGTATTTAGAAAAATAAACAAATAGGGGTT
CCGCGCACATTTCCCCGAAAAGTGCCACCTGCAGCCTGAATATGGGCCAAACAGGATATCTGTGGTAAGC
AGTTCCTGCCCCGGCTCAGGGCCAAGAACAGATGGAACAGCTGAATATGGGCCAAACAGGATATCTGTGG
TAAGCAGTTCCTGCCCCGGCTCAGGGCCAAGAACAGATGGTCCCCAGATGCGGTCCAGCCCTCAGCAGTT
TCTAGAGAACCATCAGATGTTTCCAGGGTGCCCCAAGGACCTGAAATGACCCTGTGCCTTATTTGAACTA
ACCAATCAGTTCGCTTCTCGCTTCTGTTCGCGCGCTTCTGCTCCCCGAGCTCAATAAAAGAGCCCACAAC
CCCTCACTCGGGGCGCCAGTCCTCCGATTGACTGAGTCGCCCGGGTACCCGTGTATCCAATAAACCCTCT
TGCAGTTGCATCCGACTTGTGGTCTCGCTGTTCCTTGGGAGGGTCTCCTCTGAGTGATTGACTACCCGTC
AGCGGGGGTCTTTCATTTGGGGGCTCGTCCGGGATCGGGAGACCCCTGCCCAGGGACCACCGACCCACCA
CCGGGAGGCAAGCTGGCCAGCAACTTATCTGTGTCTGTCCGATTGTCTAGTGTCTATGACTGATTTTATG
CGCCTGCGTCGGTACTAGTTAGCTAACTAGCTCTGTATCTGGCGGACCCGTGGTGGAACTGACGAGTTCT
GAACACCCGGCCGCAACCCTGGGAGACGTCCCAGGGACTTTGGGGGCCGTTTTTGTGGCCCGACCTGAGG
AAGGGAGTCGATGTGGAATCCGACCCCGTCAGGATATGTGGTTCTGGTAGGAGACGAGAACCTAAAACAG
TTCCCGCCTCCGTCTGAATTTTTGCTTTCGGTTTGGAACCGAAGCCGCGCGTCTTGTCTGCTGCAGCGCT
GCAGCATCGTTCTGTGTTGTCTCTGTCTGACTGTGTTTCTGTATTTGTCTGAAAATTAGGGCCAGACTGT
TACCACTCCCTTAAGTTTGACCTTAGGTCACTGGAAAGATGTCGAGCGGATCGCTCACAACCAGTCGGTA
GATGTCAAGAAGAGACGTTGGGTTACCTTCTGCTCTGCAGAATGGCCAACCTTTAACGTCGGATGGCCGC
GAGACGGCACCTTTAACCGAGACCTCATCACCCAGGTTAAGATCAAGGTCTTTTCACCTGGCCCGCATGG
ACACCCAGACCAGGTCCCCTACATCGTGACCTGGGAAGCCTTGGCTTTTGACCCCCCTCCCTGGGTCAAG
CCCTTTGTACACCCTAAGCCTCCGCCTCCTCTTCCTCCATCCGCCCCGTCTCTCCCCCTTGAACCTCCTC
GTTCGACCCCGCCTCGATCCTCCCTTTATCCAGCCCTCACTCCTTCTCTAGGCGCCGGCCGGATCAGCTT
ACCATGACCGAGTACAAGCCCACGGTGCGCCTCGCCACCCGCGACGACGTCCCCAGGGCCGTACGCACCC
TCGCCGCCGCGTTCGCCGACTACCCCGCCACGCGCCACACCGTCGATCCGGACCGCCACATCGAGCGGGT
CACCGAGCTGCAAGAACTCTTCCTCACGCGCGTCGGGCTCGACATCGGCAAGGTGTGGGTCGCGGACGAC
GGCGCCGCGGTGGCGGTCTGGACCACGCCGGAGAGCGTCGAAGCGGGGGCGGTGTTCGCCGAGATCGGCC
CGCGCATGGCCGAGTTGAGCGGTTCCCGGCTGGCCGCGCAGCAACAGATGGAAGGCCTCCTGGCGCCGCA
CCGGCCCAAGGAGCCCGCGTGGTTCCTGGCCACCGTCGGCGTCTCGCCCGACCACCAGGGCAAGGGTCTG
GGCAGCGCCGTCGTGCTCCCCGGAGTGGAGGCGGCCGAGCGCGCCGGGGTGCCCGCCTTCCTGGAGACCT
CCGCGCCCCGCAACCTCCCCTTCTACGAGCGGCTCGGCTTCACCGTCACCGCCGACGTCGAGGTGCCCGA
AGGACCGCGCACCTGGTGCATGACCCGCAAGCCCGGTGCCTGACGCCCGCCCCACGACCCGCAGCGCCCG
ACCGAAAGGAGCGCACGACCCCATGCATCGGATCTCCCGATCCCCTATGGTGCACTCTCAGTACAATCTG
CTCTGATGCCGCATAGTTAAGCCAGTATCTGCTCCCTGCTTGTGTGTTGGAGGTCGCTGAGTAGTGCGCG
AGCAAAATTTAAGCTACAACAAGGCAAGGCTTGACCGACAATTGCATGAAGAATCTGCTTAGGGTTAGGC
GTTTTGCGCTGCTTCGCGATGTACGGGCCAGATATACGCGTTGACATTGATTATTGACTAGTTATTAATA
GTAATCAATTACGGGGTCATTAGTTCATAGCCCATATATGGAGTTCCGCGTTACATAACTTACGGTAAAT
GGCCCGCCTGGCTGACCGCCCAACGACCCCCGCCCATTGACGTCAATAATGACGTATGTTCCCATAGTAA
CGCCAATAGGGACTTTCCATTGACGTCAATGGGTGGAGTATTTACGGTAAACTGCCCACTTGGCAGTACA
TCAAGTGTATCATATGCCAAGTACGCCCCCTATTGACGTCAATGACGGTAAATGGCCCGCCTGGCATTAT
GCCCAGTACATGACCTTATGGGACTTTCCTACTTGGCAGTACATCTACGTATTAGTCATCGCTATTACCA
TGGTGATGCGGTTTTGGCAGTACATCAATGGGCGTGGATAGCGGTTTGACTCACGGGGATTTCCAAGTCT
CCACCCCATTGACGTCAATGGGAGTTTGTTTTGGCACCAAAATCAACGGGACTTTCCAAAATGTCGTAAC
AACTCCGCCCCATTGACGCAAATGGGCGGTAGGCGTGTACGGTGGGAGGTCTATATAAGCAGAGCTCTCT
GGCTAACTAGAGAACCCACTGCTTACTGGCTTATCGAAATTAATACGACTCACTATAGGGAGACCCAAGC
TTGGTACCGAGCTCGGATCAGCCACCATGGACTACAAAGACGATGACGATAAAGGATCCAGTAAACTGTC
GTTTCGGGCGCGGGCGCTGGACGCCTCGAAGCCGCTGCCGGTCTTCCGCTGTGAGGATCTGCCCGACCTG
CACGAATACGCCTCGATAAACCGGGCCGTGCCGCAGATGCCCACCGGGATGGAGAAGGAAGAGGAGTCGG
AACACCATCTTCAGCGGGCTATTTCTGCACAGCAGGTGTACGGCGAGAAGCGGGATAACATGGTTATTCC
AGTTCCTGAAGCAGAGAGTAACATCGCTTACTATGAGTCCATATACCCTGGGGAGTTCAGGATGCCAAAG
CAGCTCATTCACATACAGCCTTTTAGCTTGGACGCTGAACAGCCTGATTACGATCTGGATTCTGAAGATG
AAGTATTTGTGAATAAACTGAAGAAGAAAATGGACATCTGCCCATTGCAGTTTGAGGAGATGATTGACCG
GCTAGAAAAAGGCAGCGGTCAGCAGCCAGTCAGTCTGCAGGAAGCCAAACTACTTCTAAAAGAAGATGAT
GAGTTAATTAGAGAAGTTTATGAATACTGGATTAAAAAGAGGAAAACCTGCCGGGGGTCATCACTTATCC
CGTTGGTAAAACAGGAAAAGCGAGATGGTTCTAGCACAAATGATCCTTACGTGGCTTTTAGAAGACGAAC
TGAGAAAATGCAAACTCGGAAAAACCGTAAGAATGATGAAGCCTCATATGAGAAAATGCTCAAGCTGCGC
CGCGATCTCAGCCGGGCTGTCACCATCCTGGAAATGATCAAGAGACGGGAGAAGAGTAAACGGGAGCTGC
TGCACCTGACCCTAGAAATCATGGAGAAGAGGTATAATTTAGGTGACTATAGTGGAGAGATCATGTCTGA
GGTCATGGCACAGAGACAGCCAGTGAAGCCTACTTATGCCATCCCCATCATCCCGATTACTAACAGCAGC
CAGTTCAAACACCAGGATGCCACGGACTCGAAGGAGTTCAAAGTTAACAAGCAAGATAAGGCTGATCTTA
TCCGGCCGAAGCGCAAATATGAAAAGAAGCCCAAAGTCTTACCCCCATCTGCTGCCGCCCCTCAGCAGCA
GAGTCCTGCTGCACTGCCAGGCTTCAGTGCTAAAGACTTAAACCAGTACGACTTCCCCAGCTCAGATGAA
GAGCCTCTGTCACAGGTTTTGTCTGGCTCTTCGGAAGCTGAGGAAGAGAATGACCCTGATGGCCCTTTTG
CTTTCCGTAGGAAAGCAGGCTGTCAGTACTATGCTCCTCATTTAGACCAAACTGGCAACTGGCCCTGGAC
TAGCCCTAAAGATGGAGGCCTGGGGGATGTGCGATATAGATATTGCTTAACTACTCTCACCGTACCCCAG
AGGTGTCTTGGATTTGCACGAAGACGGGTCGGACGTGGTGGAAGGGTCGTGCTGGACAGAGCGCATTCAG
ACTATGACAGTATGTTTCACCACCTGGATTTGGACATGCTTTCCTCACCACAACCTTCTCCAGTCAATCA
GTTTGCCAATACCTCAGAACCCAATACCTCGGACAGATCTTCCTCTAAAGACCTCAGTCAGTAAGAATTC
TGCAGATATCCATCACACTGGCGGCCGCTCGAGCATGCATCTAGAGGGCCGATAAAATAAAAGATTTTAT
TTAGTCTCCAGAAAAAGGGGGGAATGAAAGACCCCACCTGTAGGTTTGGCAAGCTAGCTTAAGTAACGCC
ATTTTGCAAGGCATGGAAAAATACATAACTGAGAATAGAGAAGTTCAGATCAAGGTCAGGAACAGATGGA
ACAGCTGAATATGGGCCAAACAGGATATCTGTGGTAAGCAGTTCCTGCCCCGGCTCAGGGCCAAGAACAG
ATGGAACAGCTGAATATGGGCCAAACAGGATATCTGTGGTAAGCAGTTCCTGCCCCGGCTCAGGGCCAAG
AACAGATGGTCCCCAGATGCGGTCCAGCCCTCAGCAGTTTCTAGAGAACCATCAGATGTTTCCAGGGTGC
CCCAAGGACCTGAAATGACCCTGTGCCTTATTTGAACTAACCAATCAGTTCGCTTCTCGCTTCTGTTCGC
GCGCTTCTGCTCCCCGAGCTCAATAAAAGAGCCCACAACCCCTCACTCGGGGCGCCAGTCCTCCGATTGA
CTGAGTCGCCCGGGTACCCGTGTATCCAATAAACCCTCTTGCAGTTGCATCCGACTTGTGGTCTCGCTGT
TCCTTGGGAGGGTCTCCTCTGAGTGATTGACTACCCGTCAGCGGGGGTCTTTCACATGCAGCATGTATCA
AAATTAATTTGGTTTTTTTTCTTAAGTATTTACATTAAATGGCCATAGTTGCATTAATGAATCGGCCAAC
GCGCGGGGAGAGGCGGTTTGCGTATTGGGCGCT
